Addgene plasmid #202438: pXPR_003-sgBIRC6-4
Purpose: Expression of a guide RNA targeting BIRC6
Depositing lab: William Hahn. Depositing organization: Dana-Farber Cancer Institute. Publication: A Ubiquitination Cascade Regulating the Integrated Stress Response and Survival in Carcinomas. Cervia LD, Shibue T, Borah AA, Gaeta B, He L, Leung L, Li N, Moyer SM, Shim BH, Dumont N, Gonzalez A, Bick NR, Kazachkova M, Dempster JM, Krill-Burger JM, Piccioni F, Udeshi ND, Olive ME, Carr SA, Root DE, McFarland JM, Vazquez F, Hahn WC. Cancer Discov. 2023 Mar 1;13(3):766-795. doi: 10.1158/2159-8290.CD-22-1230. PubMed 36576405.
Backbone
  Vector backbone: pXPR_003
  Vector type: Mammalian Expression, Lentiviral, CRISPR
  Selectable markers: Puromycin
Growth in bacteria
  Bacterial resistance: Ampicillin, 100 μg/mL
  Growth temperature: 37°C
  Growth strain: NEB Stable
  Copy number: High Copy
Gene/Insert
  Gene/Insert name: BIRC6 gRNA
  gRNA/shRNA sequence: GAACAGAGAGTATCCAACACA
  Species: H. sapiens (human)
  Entrez Gene: BIRC6 (a.k.a. APOLLON, BRUCE)
  Promoter: hU6
  Cloning method: Restriction Enzyme; 5′ cloning site unknown (unknown if destroyed)
Terms and licenses: Academic/Nonprofit Terms; Industry Terms: Not Available to Industry
How to cite: pXPR_003-sgBIRC6-4 was a gift from William Hahn (Addgene plasmid # 202438 ; http://n2t.net/addgene:202438 ; RRID:Addgene_202438)
