[The description below was written by a language model from this plasmid's Addgene catalogue record and pLannotate feature annotations shown in this document.]
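Description:
pXPR_003-sgBIRC6-4 is a lentiviral CRISPR guide-expression plasmid built on the pXPR_003 backbone, carrying a single guide RNA directed against human BIRC6 (also known as APOLLON or BRUCE). In bacteria it is maintained through a high-copy ColE1/pUC-type origin and selected with ampicillin via the β-lactamase gene. An f1 origin, T3 and T7 promoters and lac-derived remnants (lac promoter/operator, lacZα and lacI fragments) are carried over from the cloning backbone. The annotated sequence is about 8.3 kb.

The transfer cassette has a third-generation, self-inactivating layout. An RSV promoter fused to a truncated HIV-1 5' LTR drives production of the genomic RNA, followed by the Ψ packaging signal with a partial gag sequence, the Rev response element for Rev-dependent nuclear export, a cPPT/CTS element, and a ΔU3 3' LTR that disables LTR promoter activity after integration. An SV40 poly(A) signal and SV40 origin lie downstream of the 3' LTR. Within this frame, the human U6 RNA polymerase III promoter transcribes the BIRC6-targeting spacer joined to the Streptococcus pyogenes Cas9 guide scaffold. A separate EF-1α core promoter with its intron A drives the puromycin N-acetyltransferase gene, followed by a WPRE to enhance expression, allowing puromycin selection of transduced mammalian cells.

No Cas9 coding sequence is annotated, so the nuclease must be supplied separately, for example in cells already expressing SpCas9. The construct is intended for packaging into lentivirus and delivering the guide to human cells to disrupt BIRC6. The associated publication concerns a ubiquitination cascade regulating the integrated stress response and survival in carcinomas. The "-4" in the name suggests it is one of several BIRC6 guides, though the record does not say so explicitly.
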