Features (pLannotate 1.2.2; 30 found; start..end, strand, type, name):
      2..44      +  rep_origin     RSF ori (fragment): Plasmids containing the RSF 1030 origin of replication can be propagated in E. coli cells that contain additional plasmids with compatible origins.
     46..138     +  CDS            lacI (fragment): lac repressor; lacI; The lac repressor binds to the lac operator to inhibit transcription in E. coli. This inhibition can be relieved by adding lactose or isopropyl-β-D-thiogalactopyranoside (IPTG).
    151..172     +  protein_bind   CAP binding site: CAP binding activates transcription in the presence of cAMP. E. coli catabolite activator protein
    187..217     +  promoter       lac promoter: promoter for the E. coli lac operon
    225..241     +  protein_bind   lac operator: The lac repressor binds to the lac operator to inhibit transcription in E. coli. This inhibition can be relieved by adding lactose or isopropyl-β-D-thiogalactopyranoside (IPTG). lac repressor encoded by lacI
    286..304     +  promoter       T3 promoter: promoter for bacteriophage T3 RNA polymerase
    332..558     +  promoter       RSV promoter: Rous sarcoma virus enhancer/promoter
    559..739     +  LTR            5' LTR (truncated): truncated 5' long terminal repeat (LTR) from HIV-1
    786..911     +  misc_feature   HIV-1 Ψ: packaging signal of human immunodeficiency virus type 1
    895..1258    +  CDS            HIV-1 gag (fragment): gag protein from human immunodeficiency virus 1; gag
   1404..1637    +  misc_feature   RRE: The Rev response element (RRE) of HIV-1 allows for Rev-dependent mRNA export from the nucleus to the cytoplasm.
   2014..2040    +  CDS            Rev (fragment): human immunodeficiency virus 1 (HIV-1) Rev protein; rev; enhances nuclear export of unspliced and incompletely spliced viral mRNAs
   2044..2284    +  promoter       U6 promoter: RNA polymerase III promoter for human U6 snRNA
   2314..2389    +  misc_RNA       gRNA scaffold: guide RNA scaffold for the Streptococcus pyogenes CRISPR/Cas9 system
   2445..2562    +  misc_feature   cPPT/CTS: central polypurine tract and central termination sequence of HIV-1
   2628..2694    +  CDS            small t antigen (fragment): SV40 (simian virus 40) small t antigen
   2720..2931    +  promoter       EF-1α core promoter: core promoter for human elongation factor EF-1α
   2932..3870    +  intron         EF-1α intron A: intron upstream of the start codon of human EF-1α
   3892..4491    +  CDS            PuroR (fragment): puromycin N-acetyltransferase; pac from Streptomyces; confers resistance to puromycin
   4507..5095    +  misc_feature   WPRE: woodchuck hepatitis virus posttranscriptional regulatory element
   5146..5165    +  misc_feature   cPPT/CTS (fragment): central polypurine tract and central termination sequence of HIV-1
   5167..5400    +  LTR            3' LTR (ΔU3): self-inactivating 3' long terminal repeat (LTR) from HIV-1
   5478..5599    +  polyA_signal   SV40 poly(A) signal: SV40 polyadenylation signal
   5639..5774    +  rep_origin     SV40 ori: SV40 origin of replication
   5795..5813    -  promoter       T7 promoter: promoter for bacteriophage T7 RNA polymerase
   5821..5976    +  CDS            lacZα (fragment): LacZα fragment of β-galactosidase; lacZ fragment
   5981..6409    +  rep_origin     f1 ori (sequence partly withheld): f1 bacteriophage origin of replication; arrow indicates direction of (+) strand synthesis
   6462..6566    +  promoter       AmpR promoter: bla
   6567..7427    +  CDS            AmpR: β-lactamase; bla; confers resistance to ampicillin, carbenicillin, and related antibiotics
   7598..8186    +  rep_origin     ori: high-copy-number ColE1/pMB1/pBR322/pUC origin of replication
>Addgene plasmid #202438 | pXPR_003-sgBIRC6-4 | addgene full sequence | sequence record 398286 | Addgene NGS Result
CCGAACGACCGAGCGCAGCGAGTCAGTGAGCGAGGAAGCGGAAGAGCGCCCAATACGCAAACCGCCTCTC
CCCGCGCGTTGGCCGATTCATTAATGCAGCTGGCACGACAGGTTTCCCGACTGGAAAGCGGGCAGTGAGC
GCAACGCAATTAATGTGAGTTAGCTCACTCATTAGGCACCCCAGGCTTTACACTTTATGCTTCCGGCTCG
TATGTTGTGTGGAATTGTGAGCGGATAACAATTTCACACAGGAAACAGCTATGACCATGATTACGCCAAG
CGCGCAATTAACCCTCACTAAAGGGAACAAAAGCTGGAGCTGCAAGCTTAATGTAGTCTTATGCAATACT
CTTGTAGTCTTGCAACATGGTAACGATGAGTTAGCAACATGCCTTACAAGGAGAGAAAAAGCACCGTGCA
TGCCGATTGGTGGAAGTAAGGTGGTACGATCGTGCCTTATTAGGAAGGCAACAGACGGGTCTGACATGGA
TTGGACGAACCACTGAATTGCCGCATTGCAGAGATATTGTATTTAAGTGCCTAGCTCGATACATAAACGG
GTCTCTCTGGTTAGACCAGATCTGAGCCTGGGAGCTCTCTGGCTAACTAGGGAACCCACTGCTTAAGCCT
CAATAAAGCTTGCCTTGAGTGCTTCAAGTAGTGTGTGCCCGTCTGTTGTGTGACTCTGGTAACTAGAGAT
CCCTCAGACCCTTTTAGTCAGTGTGGAAAATCTCTAGCAGTGGCGCCCGAACAGGGACTTGAAAGCGAAA
GGGAAACCAGAGGAGCTCTCTCGACGCAGGACTCGGCTTGCTGAAGCGCGCACGGCAAGAGGCGAGGGGC
GGCGACTGGTGAGTACGCCAAAAATTTTGACTAGCGGAGGCTAGAAGGAGAGAGATGGGTGCGAGAGCGT
CAGTATTAAGCGGGGGAGAATTAGATCGCGATGGGAAAAAATTCGGTTAAGGCCAGGGGGAAAGAAAAAA
TATAAATTAAAACATATAGTATGGGCAAGCAGGGAGCTAGAACGATTCGCAGTTAATCCTGGCCTGTTAG
AAACATCAGAAGGCTGTAGACAAATACTGGGACAGCTACAACCATCCCTTCAGACAGGATCAGAAGAACT
TAGATCATTATATAATACAGTAGCAACCCTCTATTGTGTGCATCAAAGGATAGAGATAAAAGACACCAAG
GAAGCTTTAGACAAGATAGAGGAAGAGCAAAACAAAAGTAAGACCACCGCACAGCAAGCGGCCGCTGATC
TTCAGACCTGGAGGAGGAGATATGAGGGACAATTGGAGAAGTGAATTATATAAATATAAAGTAGTAAAAA
TTGAACCATTAGGAGTAGCACCCACCAAGGCAAAGAGAAGAGTGGTGCAGAGAGAAAAAAGAGCAGTGGG
AATAGGAGCTTTGTTCCTTGGGTTCTTGGGAGCAGCAGGAAGCACTATGGGCGCAGCGTCAATGACGCTG
ACGGTACAGGCCAGACAATTATTGTCTGGTATAGTGCAGCAGCAGAACAATTTGCTGAGGGCTATTGAGG
CGCAACAGCATCTGTTGCAACTCACAGTCTGGGGCATCAAGCAGCTCCAGGCAAGAATCCTGGCTGTGGA
AAGATACCTAAAGGATCAACAGCTCCTGGGGATTTGGGGTTGCTCTGGAAAACTCATTTGCACCACTGCT
GTGCCTTGGAATGCTAGTTGGAGTAATAAATCTCTGGAACAGATTTGGAATCACACGACCTGGATGGAGT
GGGACAGAGAAATTAACAATTACACAAGCTTAATACACTCCTTAATTGAAGAATCGCAAAACCAGCAAGA
AAAGAATGAACAAGAATTATTGGAATTAGATAAATGGGCAAGTTTGTGGAATTGGTTTAACATAACAAAT
TGGCTGTGGTATATAAAATTATTCATAATGATAGTAGGAGGCTTGGTAGGTTTAAGAATAGTTTTTGCTG
TACTTTCTATAGTGAATAGAGTTAGGCAGGGATATTCACCATTATCGTTTCAGACCCACCTCCCAACCCC
GAGGGGACCCAGAGAGGGCCTATTTCCCATGATTCCTTCATATTTGCATATACGATACAAGGCTGTTAGA
GAGATAATTAGAATTAATTTGACTGTAAACACAAAGATATTAGTACAAAATACGTGACGTAGAAAGTAAT
AATTTCTTGGGTAGTTTGCAGTTTTAAAATTATGTTTTAAAATGGACTATCATATGCTTACCGTAACTTG
AAAGTATTTCGATTTCTTGGCTTTATATATCTTGTGGAAAGGACGAAACACCGAACAGAGAGTATCCAAC
ACAGTTTTAGAGCTAGAAATAGCAAGTTAAAATAAGGCTAGTCCGTTATCAACTTGAAAAAGTGGCACCG
AGTCGGTGCTTTTTTAAGCTTGGCGTAACTAGATCTTGAGACAAATGGCAGTATTCATCCACAATTTTAA
AAGAAAAGGGGGGATTGGGGGGTACAGTGCAGGGGAAAGAATAGTAGACATAATAGCAACAGACATACAA
ACTAAAGAATTACAAAAACAAATTACAAAAATTCAAAATTTTCGGGTTTATTACAGGGACAGCAGAGATC
CACTTTGGCGCCGGCTCGAGGGGGCCCGGGTGCAAAGATGGATAAAGTTTTAAACAGAGAGGAATCTTTG
CAGCTAATGGACCTTCTAGGTCTTGAAAGGAGTGGGAATTGGCTCCGGTGCCCGTCAGTGGGCAGAGCGC
ACATCGCCCACAGTCCCCGAGAAGTTGGGGGGAGGGGTCGGCAATTGATCCGGTGCCTAGAGAAGGTGGC
GCGGGGTAAACTGGGAAAGTGATGTCGTGTACTGGCTCCGCCTTTTTCCCGAGGGTGGGGGAGAACCGTA
TATAAGTGCAGTAGTCGCCGTGAACGTTCTTTTTCGCAACGGGTTTGCCGCCAGAACACAGGTAAGTGCC
GTGTGTGGTTCCCGCGGGCCTGGCCTCTTTACGGGTTATGGCCCTTGCGTGCCTTGAATTACTTCCACCT
GGCTGCAGTACGTGATTCTTGATCCCGAGCTTCGGGTTGGAAGTGGGTGGGAGAGTTCGAGGCCTTGCGC
TTAAGGAGCCCCTTCGCCTCGTGCTTGAGTTGAGGCCTGGCCTGGGCGCTGGGGCCGCCGCGTGCGAATC
TGGTGGCACCTTCGCGCCTGTCTCGCTGCTTTCGATAAGTCTCTAGCCATTTAAAATTTTTGATGACCTG
CTGCGACGCTTTTTTTCTGGCAAGATAGTCTTGTAAATGCGGGCCAAGATCTGCACACTGGTATTTCGGT
TTTTGGGGCCGCGGGCGGCGACGGGGCCCGTGCGTCCCAGCGCACATGTTCGGCGAGGCGGGGCCTGCGA
GCGCGGCCACCGAGAATCGGACGGGGGTAGTCTCAAGCTGGCCGGCCTGCTCTGGTGCCTGGCCTCGCGC
CGCCGTGTATCGCCCCGCCCTGGGCGGCAAGGCTGGCCCGGTCGGCACCAGTTGCGTGAGCGGAAAGATG
GCCGCTTCCCGGCCCTGCTGCAGGGAGCTCAAAATGGAGGACGCGGCGCTCGGGAGAGCGGGCGGGTGAG
TCACCCACACAAAGGAAAAGGGCCTTTCCGTCCTCAGCCGTCGCTTCATGTGACTCCACGGAGTACCGGG
CGCCGTCCAGGCACCTCGATTAGTTCTCGAGCTTTTGGAGTACGTCGTCTTTAGGTTGGGGGGAGGGGTT
TTATGCGATGGAGTTTCCCCACACTGAGTGGGTGGAGACTGAAGTTAGGCCAGCTTGGCACTTGATGTAA
TTCTCCTTGGAATTTGCCCTTTTTGAGTTTGGATCTTGGTTCATTCTCAAGCCTCAGACAGTGGTTCAAA
GTTTTTTTCTTCCATTTCAGGTGTCGTGACGTACGGCCACCATGACCGAGTACAAGCCCACGGTGCGCCT
CGCCACCCGCGACGACGTCCCCAGGGCCGTACGCACCCTCGCCGCCGCGTTCGCCGACTACCCCGCCACG
CGCCACACCGTCGATCCGGACCGCCACATCGAGCGGGTCACCGAGCTGCAAGAACTCTTCCTCACGCGCG
TCGGGCTCGACATCGGCAAGGTGTGGGTCGCGGACGACGGCGCCGCCGTGGCGGTCTGGACCACGCCGGA
GAGCGTCGAAGCGGGGGCGGTGTTCGCCGAGATCGGCCCGCGCATGGCCGAGTTGAGCGGTTCCCGGCTG
GCCGCGCAGCAACAGATGGAAGGCCTCCTGGCGCCGCACCGGCCCAAGGAGCCCGCGTGGTTCCTGGCCA
CCGTCGGAGTCTCGCCCGACCACCAGGGCAAGGGTCTGGGCAGCGCCGTCGTGCTCCCCGGAGTGGAGGC
GGCCGAGCGCGCCGGGGTGCCCGCCTTCCTGGAGACCTCCGCGCCCCGCAACCTCCCCTTCTACGAGCGG
CTCGGCTTCACCGTCACCGCCGACGTCGAGGTGCCCGAAGGACCGCGCACCTGGTGCATGACCCGCAAGC
CCGGTGCCTGAACGCGTTAAGTCGACAATCAACCTCTGGATTACAAAATTTGTGAAAGATTGACTGGTAT
TCTTAACTATGTTGCTCCTTTTACGCTATGTGGATACGCTGCTTTAATGCCTTTGTATCATGCTATTGCT
TCCCGTATGGCTTTCATTTTCTCCTCCTTGTATAAATCCTGGTTGCTGTCTCTTTATGAGGAGTTGTGGC
CCGTTGTCAGGCAACGTGGCGTGGTGTGCACTGTGTTTGCTGACGCAACCCCCACTGGTTGGGGCATTGC
CACCACCTGTCAGCTCCTTTCCGGGACTTTCGCTTTCCCCCTCCCTATTGCCACGGCGGAACTCATCGCC
GCCTGCCTTGCCCGCTGCTGGACAGGGGCTCGGCTGTTGGGCACTGACAATTCCGTGGTGTTGTCGGGGA
AATCATCGTCCTTTCCTTGGCTGCTCGCCTGTGTTGCCACCTGGATTCTGCGCGGGACGTCCTTCTGCTA
CGTCCCTTCGGCCCTCAATCCAGCGGACCTTCCTTCCCGCGGCCTGCTGCCGGCTCTGCGGCCTCTTCCG
CGTCTTCGCCTTCGCCCTCAGACGAGTCGGATCTCCCTTTGGGCCGCCTCCCCGCGTCGACTTTAAGACC
AATGACTTACAAGGCAGCTGTAGATCTTAGCCACTTTTTAAAAGAAAAGGGGGGACTGGAAGGGCTAATT
CACTCCCAACGAAGACAAGATCTGCTTTTTGCTTGTACTGGGTCTCTCTGGTTAGACCAGATCTGAGCCT
GGGAGCTCTCTGGCTAACTAGGGAACCCACTGCTTAAGCCTCAATAAAGCTTGCCTTGAGTGCTTCAAGT
AGTGTGTGCCCGTCTGTTGTGTGACTCTGGTAACTAGAGATCCCTCAGACCCTTTTAGTCAGTGTGGAAA
ATCTCTAGCAGTACGTATAGTAGTTCATGTCATCTTATTATTCAGTATTTATAACTTGCAAAGAAATGAA
TATCAGAGAGTGAGAGGAACTTGTTTATTGCAGCTTATAATGGTTACAAATAAAGCAATAGCATCACAAA
TTTCACAAATAAAGCATTTTTTTCACTGCATTCTAGTTGTGGTTTGTCCAAACTCATCAATGTATCTTAT
CATGTCTGGCTCTAGCTATCCCGCCCCTAACTCCGCCCATCCCGCCCCTAACTCCGCCCAGTTCCGCCCA
TTCTCCGCCCCATGGCTGACTAATTTTTTTTATTTATGCAGAGGCCGAGGCCGCCTCGGCCTCTGAGCTA
TTCCAGAAGTAGTGAGGAGGCTTTTTTGGAGGCCTAGGGACGTACCCAATTCGCCCTATAGTGAGTCGTA
TTACGCGCGCTCACTGGCCGTCGTTTTACAACGTCGTGACTGGGAAAACCCTGGCGTTACCCAACTTAAT
CGCCTTGCAGCACATCCCCCTTTCGCCAGCTGGCGTAATAGCGAAGAGGCCCGCACCGATCGCCCTTCCC
AACAGTTGCGCAGCCTGAATGGCGAATGGG
[124 nt withheld, positions 5981-6104]
C
[91 nt withheld, positions 6106-6196]
A
[49 nt withheld, positions 6198-6246]
CCTTTGACGTTGGAGTCCACGTTCTTT
[37 nt withheld, positions 6274-6310]
ACCCTATCTCGGTCTATTCTTTTGATTTATAAGGGATTTTGCCGATTTCGGCCTATTGGTTAAAAAATGA
GCTGATTTAACAAAAATTTAACGCGAATTTTAACAAAATATTAACGCTTACAATTTAGGTGGCACTTTTC
GGGGAAATGTGCGCGGAACCCCTATTTGTTTATTTTTCTAAATACATTCAAATATGTATCCGCTCATGAG
ACAATAACCCTGATAAATGCTTCAATAATATTGAAAAAGGAAGAGTATGAGTATTCAACATTTCCGTGTC
GCCCTTATTCCCTTTTTTGCGGCATTTTGCCTTCCTGTTTTTGCTCACCCAGAAACGCTGGTGAAAGTAA
AAGATGCTGAAGATCAGTTGGGTGCACGAGTGGGTTACATCGAACTGGATCTCAACAGCGGTAAGATCCT
TGAGAGTTTTCGCCCCGAAGAACGTTTTCCAATGATGAGCACTTTTAAAGTTCTGCTATGTGGCGCGGTA
TTATCCCGTATTGACGCCGGGCAAGAGCAACTCGGTCGCCGCATACACTATTCTCAGAATGACTTGGTTG
AGTACTCACCAGTCACAGAAAAGCATCTTACGGATGGCATGACAGTAAGAGAATTATGCAGTGCTGCCAT
AACCATGAGTGATAACACTGCGGCCAACTTACTTCTGACAACGATCGGAGGACCGAAGGAGCTAACCGCT
TTTTTGCACAACATGGGGGATCATGTAACTCGCCTTGATCGTTGGGAACCGGAGCTGAATGAAGCCATAC
CAAACGACGAGCGTGACACCACGATGCCTGTAGCAATGGCAACAACGTTGCGCAAACTATTAACTGGCGA
ACTACTTACTCTAGCTTCCCGGCAACAATTAATAGACTGGATGGAGGCGGATAAAGTTGCAGGACCACTT
CTGCGCTCGGCCCTTCCGGCTGGCTGGTTTATTGCTGATAAATCTGGAGCCGGTGAGCGTGGGTCTCGCG
GTATCATTGCAGCACTGGGGCCAGATGGTAAGCCCTCCCGTATCGTAGTTATCTACACGACGGGGAGTCA
GGCAACTATGGATGAACGAAATAGACAGATCGCTGAGATAGGTGCCTCACTGATTAAGCATTGGTAACTG
TCAGACCAAGTTTACTCATATATACTTTAGATTGATTTAAAACTTCATTTTTAATTTAAAAGGATCTAGG
TGAAGATCCTTTTTGATAATCTCATGACCAAAATCCCTTAACGTGAGTTTTCGTTCCACTGAGCGTCAGA
CCCCGTAGAAAAGATCAAAGGATCTTCTTGAGATCCTTTTTTTCTGCGCGTAATCTGCTGCTTGCAAACA
AAAAAACCACCGCTACCAGCGGTGGTTTGTTTGCCGGATCAAGAGCTACCAACTCTTTTTCCGAAGGTAA
CTGGCTTCAGCAGAGCGCAGATACCAAATACTGTTCTTCTAGTGTAGCCGTAGTTAGGCCACCACTTCAA
GAACTCTGTAGCACCGCCTACATACCTCGCTCTGCTAATCCTGTTACCAGTGGCTGCTGCCAGTGGCGAT
AAGTCGTGTCTTACCGGGTTGGACTCAAGACGATAGTTACCGGATAAGGCGCAGCGGTCGGGCTGAACGG
GGGGTTCGTGCACACAGCCCAGCTTGGAGCGAACGACCTACACCGAACTGAGATACCTACAGCGTGAGCT
ATGAGAAAGCGCCACGCTTCCCGAAGGGAGAAAGGCGGACAGGTATCCGGTAAGCGGCAGGGTCGGAACA
GGAGAGCGCACGAGGGAGCTTCCAGGGGGAAACGCCTGGTATCTTTATAGTCCTGTCGGGTTTCGCCACC
TCTGACTTGAGCGTCGATTTTTGTGATGCTCGTCAGGGGGGCGGAGCCTATGGAAAAACGCCAGCAACGC
GGCCTTTTTACGGTTCCTGGCCTTTTGCTGGCCTTTTGCTCACATGTTCTTTCCTGCGTTATCCCCTGAT
TCTGTGGATAACCGTATTACCGCCTTTGAGTGAGCTGATACCGCTCGCCGCAG
